Addgene plasmid #176951: SLC19A1_pcDNA6.2/EmGFP-Bsd
Purpose: Mammalian expression vector encoding SLC19A1 and EmGFP-Bsd
Depositing lab: Roger Reeves. Depositing organization: Johns Hopkins University and School of Medicine. Publication: Overexpression screen of chromosome 21 genes reveals modulators of Sonic hedgehog signaling relevant to Down syndrome. Moyer AJ, Fernandez FX, Li Y, Klinedinst DK, Florea LD, Kazuki Y, Oshimura M, Reeves RH. Dis Model Mech. 2023 Apr 1;16(4):dmm049712. doi: 10.1242/dmm.049712. Epub 2023 Apr 13. PubMed 36995257.
Backbone
  Vector backbone: pcDNA6.2/EmGFP-Bsd/V5-DEST
  Backbone manufacturer: Invitrogen (V36620)
  Backbone size w/o insert (bp): 5983
  Vector type: Mammalian Expression
  Selectable markers: EmGFP fused to Blasticidin (bsd)-resistance marker
Growth in bacteria
  Bacterial resistance: Ampicillin, 100 μg/mL
  Growth temperature: 37°C
  Growth strain: DH5alpha
  Copy number: High Copy
Gene/Insert
  Gene/Insert name: SLC19A1 (alt names: RFC; CHMD)
  Species: H. sapiens (human)
  Insert size (bp): 1470
  Entrez Gene: SLC19A1 (a.k.a. CHMD, FOLT, IFC-1, IFC1, MEGAF, REFC, RFC, RFC1, RFT-1, hRFC, hSLC19A1)
  Promoter: CMV
  Cloning method: Gateway Cloning
  Sequencing primers: 5′ T7; 3′ V5 reverse
Resource information
  A portion of this plasmid was derived from a plasmid made by: Derived from Addgene #53948
Terms and licenses: Academic/Nonprofit Terms; Industry Terms: Not Available to Industry
Depositor comments: SLC19A1 (BC003068) expressed under the control of CMV promoter and EmGFP-Bsd under the control of PGK
How to cite: SLC19A1_pcDNA6.2/EmGFP-Bsd was a gift from Roger Reeves (Addgene plasmid # 176951 ; http://n2t.net/addgene:176951 ; RRID:Addgene_176951)
