[The description below was written by a language model from this plasmid's Addgene catalogue record and pLannotate feature annotations shown in this document.]
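Description:
SLC19A1_pcDNA6.2/EmGFP-Bsd is a mammalian expression plasmid of about 7.5 kb. It was made by Gateway recombination of a human SLC19A1 open reading frame (reduced folate carrier, also called RFC) into the Invitrogen pcDNA6.2/EmGFP-Bsd/V5-DEST destination vector. It is propagated in E. coli as a high-copy plasmid through a ColE1/pUC-type origin with ampicillin selection (AmpR, β-lactamase). It also carries an f1 phage origin.

The plasmid has two separate mammalian transcription units. In the first, the CMV immediate-early enhancer and promoter drive the SLC19A1 coding sequence, which lies between attB1 and attB2 sites left by the Gateway reaction. A T7 promoter sits upstream, and a V5 epitope tag and the HSV TK polyadenylation signal sit downstream. The catalogue lists a 1470 bp insert, while the automated annotation matches SLC19A1 over only part of that span and labels it a fragment. The record does not state whether the ORF lacks a stop codon and so reads through attB2 into the V5 tag.

In the second unit, the mouse PGK promoter expresses Emerald GFP fused to blasticidin S deaminase, terminated by an SV40 poly(A) signal. An EM7 bacterial promoter immediately upstream of the fusion allows it to be expressed in E. coli as well. A single fusion protein therefore both marks transfected cells with green fluorescence and permits blasticidin selection, independently of the gene of interest. Several short annotated fragments (HIV-1 LTR, bGH poly(A), BleoR/ble, lacI) are probably partial sequence matches rather than functional parts.

According to the associated publication, the plasmid belongs to an overexpression screen of chromosome 21 genes for modulators of Sonic hedgehog signalling relevant to Down syndrome.
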