Features (pLannotate 1.2.2; 26 found; start..end, strand, type, name):
      1..380     +  enhancer       CMV enhancer: human cytomegalovirus immediate early enhancer
    381..584     +  promoter       CMV promoter: human cytomegalovirus (CMV) immediate early promoter
    580..613     +  LTR            5' LTR (truncated) (fragment): truncated 5' long terminal repeat (LTR) from HIV-1
    629..647     +  promoter       T7 promoter: promoter for bacteriophage T7 RNA polymerase
    678..698     +  protein_bind   attB1: mutant version of attB; core recombination site for the Gateway® BP reaction BP Clonase™
    704..1996    +  CDS            SLC19A1 (fragment): S19A1_HUMAN - Also known as FLOT1, RFC1 From Homo sapiens (Human).
   2175..2199    -  protein_bind   attB2: mutant version of attB; recombination site for the Gateway® BP reaction BP Clonase™
   2225..2266    +  CDS            V5 tag: epitope tag from simian virus 5
   2350..2398    +  polyA_signal   HSV TK poly(A) signal: herpes simplex virus thymidine kinase polyadenylation signal (Cole and Stacy, 1985)
   2489..2505    -  polyA_signal   bGH poly(A) signal (fragment): bovine growth hormone polyadenylation signal
   2600..3028    +  rep_origin     f1 ori (sequence partly withheld): f1 bacteriophage origin of replication; arrow indicates direction of (+) strand synthesis
   3043..3542    +  promoter       PGK promoter: mouse phosphoglycerate kinase 1 promoter
   3556..3603    +  promoter       EM7 promoter: synthetic bacterial promoter&nbsp
   3622..4338    +  CDS            Emerald: Emerald is a basic (constitutively fluorescent) green fluorescent protein published in 1998, derived from Aequorea victoria. It is reported to be a very rapidly-maturing weak dimer.
   4338..4734    +  CDS            BSD (fragment): blasticidin S deaminase; Aspergillus terreus BSD; confers resistance to blasticidin
   4735..4762    +  CDS            BleoR (fragment): antibiotic-binding protein; Sh ble from Streptoalloteichus hindustanus; confers resistance to bleomycin, phleomycin, and Zeocin™
   4772..4897    +  CDS            ble (fragment): BLE_KLEPN - Experimental evidence at protein level: Swiss-Prot protein existence level 1. Binding protein with a strong affinity to the bleomycin family of antibiotics. Binds to CL990; an antimitotic-antibiotic compound. From Klebsiella pneumoniae.
   4892..5013    +  polyA_signal   SV40 poly(A) signal: SV40 polyadenylation signal
   5086..5102    -  protein_bind   lac operator: The lac repressor binds to the lac operator to inhibit transcription in E. coli. This inhibition can be relieved by adding lactose or isopropyl-β-D-thiogalactopyranoside (IPTG). lac repressor encoded by lacI
   5110..5140    -  promoter       lac promoter: promoter for the E. coli lac operon
   5155..5176    -  protein_bind   CAP binding site: CAP binding activates transcription in the presence of cAMP. E. coli catabolite activator protein
   5189..5281    -  CDS            lacI (fragment): lac repressor; lacI; The lac repressor binds to the lac operator to inhibit transcription in E. coli. This inhibition can be relieved by adding lactose or isopropyl-β-D-thiogalactopyranoside (IPTG).
   5464..6052    -  rep_origin     ori: high-copy-number ColE1/pMB1/pBR322/pUC origin of replication
   6223..7083    -  CDS            AmpR: β-lactamase; bla; confers resistance to ampicillin, carbenicillin, and related antibiotics
   7084..7188    -  promoter       AmpR promoter: bla
   7247..7299    -  misc_feature   bom (fragment): basis of mobility region from pBR322
>Addgene plasmid #176951 | SLC19A1_pcDNA6.2/EmGFP-Bsd | addgene full sequence | sequence record 349705 | Addgene NGS Result
GACATTGATTATTGACTAGTTATTAATAGTAATCAATTACGGGGTCATTAGTTCATAGCCCATATATGGA
GTTCCGCGTTACATAACTTACGGTAAATGGCCCGCCTGGCTGACCGCCCAACGACCCCCGCCCATTGACG
TCAATAATGACGTATGTTCCCATAGTAACGCCAATAGGGACTTTCCATTGACGTCAATGGGTGGAGTATT
TACGGTAAACTGCCCACTTGGCAGTACATCAAGTGTATCATATGCCAAGTACGCCCCCTATTGACGTCAA
TGACGGTAAATGGCCCGCCTGGCATTATGCCCAGTACATGACCTTATGGGACTTTCCTACTTGGCAGTAC
ATCTACGTATTAGTCATCGCTATTACCATGGTGATGCGGTTTTGGCAGTACATCAATGGGCGTGGATAGC
GGTTTGACTCACGGGGATTTCCAAGTCTCCACCCCATTGACGTCAATGGGAGTTTGTTTTGGCACCAAAA
TCAACGGGACTTTCCAAAATGTCGTAACAACTCCGCCCCATTGACGCAAATGGGCGGTAGGCGTGTACGG
TGGGAGGTCTATATAAGCAGAGCTCTCTGGCTAACTAGAGAACCCACTGCTTACTGGCTTATCGAAATTA
ATACGACTCACTATAGGGAGACCCAAGCTGGCTAGTTAAGCTATCAACAAGTTTGTACAAAAAAGCAGGC
ACCATGGTGCCCTCCAGCCCAGCGGTGGAGAAGCAGGTGCCCGTGGAACCTGGGCCTGACCCCGAGCTCC
GGTCCTGGCGGCGCCTCGTGTGCTACCTTTGCTTCTACGGCTTCATGGCGCAGATACGGCCAGGGGAGAG
CTTCATCACCCCCTACCTCCTGGGGCCCGACAAGAACTTCACGCGGGAGCAGGTCACGAACGAGATCACG
CCGGTGCTGTCGTACTCCTACCTGGCCGTGCTGGTGCCCGTGTTCCTGCTCACCGACTACCTGCGCTACA
CGCCGGTGCTGCTGCTGCAGGGGCTCAGCTTCGTGTCGGTGTGGCTGCTGCTGCTGCTGGGCCACTCGGT
GGCGCACATGCAGCTCATGGAGCTCTTCTACAGCGTCACCATGGCCGCGCGCATCGCCTATTCCTCCTAC
ATCTTCTCTCTCGTGCGGCCCGCGCGCTACCAGCGTGTGGCCGGCTACTCGCGCGCTGCGGTGCTGCTGG
GCGTGTTCACCAGCTCCGTGCTGGGCCAGCTGCTGGTCACTGTGGGCCGAGTCTCCTTCTCCACGCTCAA
CTACATCTCGCTGGCCTTCCTCACCTTCAGCGTGGTCCTCGCCCTCTTCCTGAAGCGCCCCAAGCGCAGC
CTCTTCTTCAACCGCGACGACCGGGGGCGGTGCGAAACCTCGGCTTCGGAGCTGGAGCGCATGAATCCCG
GCCCAGGCGGGAAGCTGGGACACGCCCTGCGGGTGGCCTGTGGGGACTCAGTGCTGGCGCGGATGCTGCG
GGAGCTGGGGGACAGCCTGCGGCGGCCGCAGCTGCGCCTGTGGTCCCTCTGGTGGGTCTTCAACTCGGCC
GGCTACTACCTGGTGGTCTACTACGTGCACATCCTGTGGAACGAGGTGGACCCCACCACCAACAGTGCGC
GGGTCTACAACGGCGCGGCAGATGCTGCCTCCACGCTGCTGGGCGCCATCACGTCCTTCGCCGCGGGCTT
CGTGAAGATCCGCTGGGCGCGCTGGTCCAAGCTGCTCATCGCGGGCGTCACGGCCACGCAGGCGGGGCTG
GTCTTCCTTCTGGCGCACACGCGCCACCCGAGCAGCATCTGGCTGTGCTATGCGGCCTTCGTGCTGTTCC
GCGGCTCCTACCAGTTCCTCGTGCCCATCGCCACCTTTCAGATTGCATCTTCTCTGTCTAAAGAGCTCTG
TGCCCTGGTCTTCGGGGTCAACACGTTCTTTGCCACCATCGTCAAGACCATCATCACTTTCATTGTCTCG
GACGTGCGGGGCCTGGGCCTCCCGGTCCGCAAGCAGAATGAAGAACTGCATGTGGCTTCTCTGTCTCTGT
GGAAAAGCCATCTCAGGTTGGCGGCAGACACATTGTCATCAGAGGGGAGCAGCGGCTCTGGTCCTCGGAG
CTGGTTCCTCTCTCCCACCCTAAGGGCAGCCCTCCATGGTCCTGTCTGTCCTTCTGAAGTGTGTCCATCC
TAGAACCCAGCTTTCTTGTACAAAGTGGTTGATCTAGAGGGCCCGCGGTTCGAAGGTAAGCCTATCCCTA
ACCCTCTCCTCGGTCTCGATTCTACGCGTACCGGTTAGTAATGAGTTTAAACGGGGGAGGCTAACTGAAA
CACGGAAGGAGACAATACCGGAAGGAACCCGCGCTATGACGGCAATAAAAAGACAGAATAAAACGCACGG
GTGTTGGGTCGTTTGTTCATAAACGCGGGGTTCGGTCCCAGGGCTGGCACTCTGTCGATACCCCACCGAG
ACCCCATTGGGGCCAATACGCCCGCGTTTCTTCCTTTTCCCCACCCCACCCCCCAAGTTCGGGTGAAGGC
CCAGGGCTCGCAGCCAACGTCGGGGCGGCAGGCCCTGCCATAGCAGATCTGCGCAGCTGGGGCTCTAGGG
GGTATCCCC
[124 nt withheld, positions 2600-2723]
C
[91 nt withheld, positions 2725-2815]
A
[49 nt withheld, positions 2817-2865]
CCTTTGACGTTGGAGTCCACGTTCTTT
[37 nt withheld, positions 2893-2929]
ACCCTATCTCGGTCTATTCTTTTGATTTATAAGGGATTTTGCCGATTTCGGCCTATTGGTTAAAAAATGA
GCTGATTTAACAAAAATTTAACGCGAATTATCCTCGAGCTACCGGGTAGGGGAGGCGCTTTTCCCAAGGC
AGTCTGGAGCATGCGCTTTAGCAGCCCCGCTGGGCACTTGGCGCTACACAAGTGGCCTCTGGCCTCGCAC
ACATTCCACATCCACCGGTAGGCGCCAACCGGCTCCGTTCTTTGGTGGCCCCTTCGCGCCACCTTCTACT
CCTCCCCTAGTCAGGAAGTTCCCCCCCGCCCCGCAGCTCGCGTCGTGCAGGACGTGACAAATGGAAGTAG
CACGTCTCACTAGTCTCGTGCAGATGGACAGCACCGCTGAGCAATGGAAGCGGGTAGGCCTTTGGGGCAG
CGGCCAATAGCAGCTTTGCTCCTTCGCTTTCTGGGCTCAGAGGCTGGGAAGGGGTGGGTCCGGGGGCGGG
CTCAGGGGCGGGCTCAGGGGCGGGGCGGGCGCCCGAAGGTCCTCCGGAGGCCCGGCATTCTGCACGCTTC
AAAAGCGCACGTCTGCCGCGCTGTTCTCCTCTTCCTCATCTCCGGGCCTTTCGACTCTAGACACGTGTTG
ACAATTAATCATCGGCATAGTATATCGGCATAGTATAATACGACAAGGTGAGGAACTAAACCATGGTGAG
CAAGGGCGAGGAGCTGTTCACCGGGGTGGTGCCCATCCTGGTCGAGCTGGACGGCGACGTAAACGGCCAC
AAGTTCAGCGTGTCCGGCGAGGGCGAGGGCGATGCCACCTACGGCAAGCTGACCCTGAAGTTCATCTGCA
CCACCGGCAAGCTGCCCGTGCCCTGGCCCACCCTCGTGACCACCTTCACCTACGGCGTGCAGTGCTTCGC
CCGCTACCCCGACCACATGAAGCAGCACGACTTCTTCAAGTCCGCCATGCCCGAAGGCTACGTCCAGGAG
CGCACCATCTTCTTCAAGGACGACGGCAACTACAAGACCCGCGCCGAGGTGAAGTTCGAGGGCGACACCC
TGGTGAACCGCATCGAGCTGAAGGGCATCGACTTCAAGGAGGACGGCAACATCCTGGGGCACAAGCTGGA
GTACAACTACAACAGCCACAAGGTCTATATCACCGCCGACAAGCAGAAGAACGGCATCAAGGTGAACTTC
AAGACCCGCCACAACATCGAGGACGGCAGCGTGCAGCTCGCCGACCACTACCAGCAGAACACCCCCATCG
GCGACGGCCCCGTGCTGCTGCCCGACAACCACTACCTGAGCACCCAGTCCGCCCTGAGCAAAGACCCCAA
CGAGAAGCGCGATCACATGGTCCTGCTGGAGTTCGTGACCGCCGCCGGGATCACTCTCGGCATGGACGAG
CTGTACAAGGCCAAGCCTTTGTCTCAAGAAGAATCCACCCTCATTGAAAGAGCAACGGCTACAATCAACA
GCATCCCCATCTCTGAAGACTACAGCGTCGCCAGCGCAGCTCTCTCTAGCGACGGCCGCATCTTCACTGG
TGTCAATGTATATCATTTTACTGGGGGACCTTGTGCAGAACTCGTGGTGCTGGGCACTGCTGCTGCTGCG
GCAGCTGGCAACCTGACTTGTATCGTCGCGATCGGAAATGAGAACAGGGGCATCTTGAGCCCCTGCGGAC
GGTGCCGACAGGTGCTTCTCGATCTGCATCCTGGGATCAAAGCCATAGTGAAGGACAGTGATGGACAGCC
GACGGCAGTTGGGATTCGTGAATTGCTGCCCTCTGGTTATGTGTGGGAGGGCTAAGCACTTCGTGGCCGA
GGAGCAGGACTGACACGTGCTACGAGATTTCGATTCCACCGCCGCCTTCTATGAAAGGTTGGGCTTCGGA
ATCGTTTTCCGGGACGCCGGCTGGATGATCCTCCAGCGCGGGGATCTCATGCTGGAGTTCTTCGCCCACC
CCAACTTGTTTATTGCAGCTTATAATGGTTACAAATAAAGCAATAGCATCACAAATTTCACAAATAAAGC
ATTTTTTTCACTGCATTCTAGTTGTGGTTTGTCCAAACTCATCAATGTATCTTATCATGTCTGTATACCG
TCGACCTCTAGCTAGAGCTTGGCGTAATCATGGTCATAGCTGTTTCCTGTGTGAAATTGTTATCCGCTCA
CAATTCCACACAACATACGAGCCGGAAGCATAAAGTGTAAAGCCTGGGGTGCCTAATGAGTGAGCTAACT
CACATTAATTGCGTTGCGCTCACTGCCCGCTTTCCAGTCGGGAAACCTGTCGTGCCAGCTGCATTAATGA
ATCGGCCAACGCGCGGGGAGAGGCGGTTTGCGTATTGGGCGCTCTTCCGCTTCCTCGCTCACTGACTCGC
TGCGCTCGGTCGTTCGGCTGCGGCGAGCGGTATCAGCTCACTCAAAGGCGGTAATACGGTTATCCACAGA
ATCAGGGGATAACGCAGGAAAGAACATGTGAGCAAAAGGCCAGCAAAAGGCCAGGAACCGTAAAAAGGCC
GCGTTGCTGGCGTTTTTCCATAGGCTCCGCCCCCCTGACGAGCATCACAAAAATCGACGCTCAAGTCAGA
GGTGGCGAAACCCGACAGGACTATAAAGATACCAGGCGTTTCCCCCTGGAAGCTCCCTCGTGCGCTCTCC
TGTTCCGACCCTGCCGCTTACCGGATACCTGTCCGCCTTTCTCCCTTCGGGAAGCGTGGCGCTTTCTCAT
AGCTCACGCTGTAGGTATCTCAGTTCGGTGTAGGTCGTTCGCTCCAAGCTGGGCTGTGTGCACGAACCCC
CCGTTCAGCCCGACCGCTGCGCCTTATCCGGTAACTATCGTCTTGAGTCCAACCCGGTAAGACACGACTT
ATCGCCACTGGCAGCAGCCACTGGTAACAGGATTAGCAGAGCGAGGTATGTAGGCGGTGCTACAGAGTTC
TTGAAGTGGTGGCCTAACTACGGCTACACTAGAAGAACAGTATTTGGTATCTGCGCTCTGCTGAAGCCAG
TTACCTTCGGAAAAAGAGTTGGTAGCTCTTGATCCGGCAAACAAACCACCGCTGGTAGCGGTGGTTTTTT
TGTTTGCAAGCAGCAGATTACGCGCAGAAAAAAAGGATCTCAAGAAGATCCTTTGATCTTTTCTACGGGG
TCTGACGCTCAGTGGAACGAAAACTCACGTTAAGGGATTTTGGTCATGAGATTATCAAAAAGGATCTTCA
CCTAGATCCTTTTAAATTAAAAATGAAGTTTTAAATCAATCTAAAGTATATATGAGTAAACTTGGTCTGA
CAGTTACCAATGCTTAATCAGTGAGGCACCTATCTCAGCGATCTGTCTATTTCGTTCATCCATAGTTGCC
TGACTCCCCGTCGTGTAGATAACTACGATACGGGAGGGCTTACCATCTGGCCCCAGTGCTGCAATGATAC
CGCGAGACCCACGCTCACCGGCTCCAGATTTATCAGCAATAAACCAGCCAGCCGGAAGGGCCGAGCGCAG
AAGTGGTCCTGCAACTTTATCCGCCTCCATCCAGTCTATTAATTGTTGCCGGGAAGCTAGAGTAAGTAGT
TCGCCAGTTAATAGTTTGCGCAACGTTGTTGCCATTGCTACAGGCATCGTGGTGTCACGCTCGTCGTTTG
GTATGGCTTCATTCAGCTTCGGTTCCCAACGATCAAGGCGAGTTACATGATCCCCCATGTTGTGCAAAAA
AGCGGTTAGCTCCTTCGGTCCTCCGATCGTTGTCAGAAGTAAGTTGGCCGCAGTGTTATCACTCATGGTT
ATGGCAGCACTGCATAATTCTCTTACTGTCATGCCATCCGTAAGATGCTTTTCTGTGACTGGTGAGTACT
CAACCAAGTCATTCTGAGAATAGTGTATGCGGCGACCGAGTTGCTCTTGCCCGGCGTCAATACGGGATAA
TACCGCGCCACATAGCAGAACTTTAAAAGTGCTCATCATTGGAAAACGTTCTTCGGGGCGAAAACTCTCA
AGGATCTTACCGCTGTTGAGATCCAGTTCGATGTAACCCACTCGTGCACCCAACTGATCTTCAGCATCTT
TTACTTTCACCAGCGTTTCTGGGTGAGCAAAAACAGGAAGGCAAAATGCCGCAAAAAAGGGAATAAGGGC
GACACGGAAATGTTGAATACTCATACTCTTCCTTTTTCAATATTATTGAAGCATTTATCAGGGTTATTGT
CTCATGAGCGGATACATATTTGAATGTATTTAGAAAAATAAACAAATAGGGGTTCCGCGCACATTTCCCC
GAAAAGTGCCACCTGACGTCGACGGATCGGGAGATCTCCCGATCCCCTATGGTGCACTCTCAGTACAATC
TGCTCTGATGCCGCATAGTTAAGCCAGTATCTGCTCCCTGCTTGTGTGTTGGAGGTCGCTGAGTAGTGCG
CGAGCAAAATTTAAGCTACAACAAGGCAAGGCTTGACCGACAATTGCATGAAGAATCTGCTTAGGGTTAG
GCGTTTTGCGCTGCTTCGCGATGTACGGGCCAGATATACGCGTT
